Addgene plasmid #219833: pDRF1 StayGold-E138D-T2A-mCherry
Purpose: equimolar expression of Staygold-E138D and mCherry in budding yeast
Depositing lab: Bas Teusink. Depositing organization: Vrije Universiteit Amsterdam. Publication: Side-by-Side Systematic Characterization of Novel FPs in Budding Yeast. Botman D, de Groot DH, Wehrens M, van Rossum K, Yska S, van der Kieft B, Albert V, Minghetti N, Goedhart J, Teusink B. ACS Synth Biol. 2026 Apr 1. doi: 10.1021/acssynbio.5c00676. PubMed 41919951.
Backbone
  Vector backbone: pDRF1
  Vector type: Yeast Expression
Growth in bacteria
  Bacterial resistance: Ampicillin, 100 μg/mL
  Growth temperature: 37°C
  Growth strain: DH5alpha
  Copy number: High Copy
Gene/Insert
  Gene/Insert name: StayGold-E138D-T2A-mCherry
  Species: Synthetic
  Cloning method: Restriction Enzyme; 5′ cloning site Unknown (unknown if destroyed)
Terms and licenses: Academic/Nonprofit Terms; Industry Terms: Not Available to Industry
How to cite: pDRF1 StayGold-E138D-T2A-mCherry was a gift from Bas Teusink (Addgene plasmid # 219833 ; http://n2t.net/addgene:219833 ; RRID:Addgene_219833)
