[The description below was written by a language model from this plasmid's Addgene catalogue record and pLannotate feature annotations shown in this document.]
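Description:
pDRF1 StayGold-E138D-T2A-mCherry is an 8.4 kb yeast expression plasmid built on the pDRF1 backbone, a yeast–E. coli shuttle vector. In bacteria it replicates at high copy from a ColE1/pUC-type origin and is selected with ampicillin through the β-lactamase gene. In Saccharomyces cerevisiae it is maintained episomally by the 2μ origin and selected by uracil prototrophy through URA3 with its own promoter, a marker that can also be counterselected with 5-FOA. An f1 origin and remnants of lac/pBluescript cloning sequences are carried over from the backbone.

The payload is a synthetic open reading frame that joins the green fluorescent protein StayGold, carrying the E138D substitution, to mCherry through a T2A peptide. During translation, ribosome skipping at the T2A releases the two fluorescent proteins as separate polypeptides from a single transcript, giving the equimolar expression stated as the plasmid's purpose. In the feature table only mCherry is annotated. The unannotated stretch between attB1 and the start of mCherry presumably holds StayGold-E138D and T2A, which the annotation tool did not recognise. The cassette lies between Gateway attB1 and attB2 sites and is followed by the S. cerevisiae ADH1 terminator. The promoter driving the insert is not named in the record; the region upstream of attB1 is annotated only with small fragments of yeast genomic sequence.

The associated publication is a side-by-side characterisation of new fluorescent proteins in budding yeast. In that setting, mCherry would plausibly act as an internal reference for normalising the StayGold-E138D signal to expression level, although the record does not say so explicitly.
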