Features (pLannotate 1.2.2; 25 found; start..end, strand, type, name):
      3..257     -  CDS            BRP1 (fragment): BRP1_YEAST - Protein predicted: Swiss-Prot protein existence level 4. From Saccharomyces cerevisiae (strain ATCC 204508 / S288c) (Baker's yeast).
    359..375     -  promoter       ARG4 promoter (fragment): S. cerevisiae ARG4
    480..563     +  CDS            YG007_YEAST: Protein predicted: Swiss-Prot protein existence level 4. From Saccharomyces cerevisiae (strain ATCC 204508 / S288c) (Baker's yeast).
    800..824     +  protein_bind   attB1: mutant version of attB; recombination site for the Gateway® BP reaction BP Clonase™
   1563..2270    +  CDS            mCherry: mCherry is a basic (constitutively fluorescent) red fluorescent protein published in 2004, derived from Discosoma sp.. It is reported to be a very rapidly-maturing monomer with low acid sensitivity.
   2283..2307    -  protein_bind   attB2: mutant version of attB; recombination site for the Gateway® BP reaction BP Clonase™
   2335..2361    +  misc_feature   MCS (fragment): pBluescript multiple cloning site
   2370..2388    -  promoter       T7 promoter: promoter for bacteriophage T7 RNA polymerase
   2389..2532    +  CDS            ADH1 (fragment): ADH1_YEAST - Also known as ADC1. Experimental evidence at protein level: Swiss-Prot protein existence level 1. This isozyme preferentially catalyzes the conversion of primary unbranched alcohols to their corresponding aldehydes. Also shows activity toward secondary alcohols. From Saccharomyces cerevisiae (strain ATCC 204508 / S288c) (Baker's yeast).
   2536..2723    +  terminator     ADH1 terminator: S. cerevisiae ADH1; transcription terminator for the S. cerevisiae alcohol dehydrogenase 1 (ADH1) gene
   2731..2888    +  CDS            lacZα (fragment): LacZα fragment of β-galactosidase; lacZ fragment
   2894..2945    -  misc_feature   bom (fragment): basis of mobility region from pBR322
   2950..3033    +  CDS            RAF1 (fragment): RAF_YEAST - Experimental evidence at transcript level: Swiss-Prot protein existence level 2. Antagonizes transcriptional repression of recombinase FLP by REP1-REP2. May play a role in plasmid partitioning. From Saccharomyces cerevisiae (strain ATCC 204508 / S288c) (Baker's yeast).
   3187..4533    -  rep_origin     2μ ori: yeast 2μ plasmid origin of replication
   4538..4554    -  promoter       tet promoter (fragment): E. coli promoter for tetracycline efflux protein gene
   4644..5447    -  CDS            URA3: orotidine-5'-phosphate decarboxylase, required for uracil biosynthesis; S. cerevisiae URA3; yeast auxotrophic marker, counterselectable with 5-fluoroorotic acid (5-FOA)
   5448..5663    -  promoter       URA3 promoter: S. cerevisiae URA3
   5774..5878    +  promoter       AmpR promoter: bla
   5879..6739    +  CDS            AmpR: β-lactamase; bla; confers resistance to ampicillin, carbenicillin, and related antibiotics
   6910..7498    +  rep_origin     ori: high-copy-number ColE1/pMB1/pBR322/pUC origin of replication
   7681..7773    +  CDS            lacI (fragment): lac repressor; lacI; The lac repressor binds to the lac operator to inhibit transcription in E. coli. This inhibition can be relieved by adding lactose or isopropyl-β-D-thiogalactopyranoside (IPTG).
   7786..7807    +  protein_bind   CAP binding site: CAP binding activates transcription in the presence of cAMP. E. coli catabolite activator protein
   7822..7852    +  promoter       lac promoter: promoter for the E. coli lac operon
   7860..7876    +  protein_bind   lac operator: The lac repressor binds to the lac operator to inhibit transcription in E. coli. This inhibition can be relieved by adding lactose or isopropyl-β-D-thiogalactopyranoside (IPTG). lac repressor encoded by lacI
   7957..8385    -  rep_origin     f1 ori (sequence partly withheld): f1 bacteriophage origin of replication; arrow indicates direction of (+) strand synthesis
>Addgene plasmid #219833 | pDRF1 StayGold-E138D-T2A-mCherry | addgene full sequence | sequence record 437597 | Addgene NGS Result
CAAGCTTCCTGAAACGGAGAAACATAAACAGGCATTGCTGGGATCACCCATACATCACTCTGTTTTGCCT
GACCTTTTCCGGTAATTTGAAAACAAACCCGGTCTCGAAGCGGAGATCCGGCGATAATTACCGCAGAAAT
AAACCCATACACGAGACGTAGAACCAGCCGCACATGGCCGGAGAAACTCCTGCGAGAATTTCGTAAACTC
GCGCGCATTGCATCTGTATTTCCTAATGCGGCACTTCCAGGCCTCGATCGAGACCGTTTATCCATTGCTT
TTTTGTTGTCTTTTTCCCTCGTTCACAGAAAGTCTGAAGAAGCTATAGTAGAACTATGAGCTTTTTTTGT
TTCTGTTTTCCTTTTTTTTTTTTTTACCTCTGTGGAAATTGTTACTCTCACACTCTTTAGTTCGTTTGTT
TGTTTTGTTTATTCCAATTATGACCGGTGACGAAACGTGGTCGATGGTGGGTACCGCTTATGCTCCCCTC
CATTAGTTTCGATTATATAAAAAGGCCAAATATTGTATTATTTTCAAATGTCCTATCATTATCGTCTAAC
ATCTAATTTCTCTTAAATTTTTTCTCTTTCTTTCCTATAACACCAATAGTGAAAATCTTTTTTTCTTCTA
TATCTACAAAAACTTTTTTTTTCTATCAACCTCGTTGATAAATTTTTTCTTTAACAATCGTTAATAATTA
ATTAATTGGAAAATAACCATTTTTTCTCTCTTTTATACACACATTCAAAAGAAAGAAAAAAAATATACCC
CAGCCTCGACTAGTGAATTCGCGGCCATCACAAGTTTGTACAAAAAAGCAGGCTGCTAGCATGGCCAGCA
CGCCGTTTAAGTTCCAGTTAAAGGGGACAATTAACGGGAAAAGCTTTACAGTCGAGGGTGAAGGGGAAGG
GAACTCGCATGAAGGTAGTCATAAAGGTAAGTATGTGTGTACGAGCGGAAAGTTGCCGATGTCTTGGGCG
GCTCTTGGTACTTCGTTTGGGTACGGAATGAAATACTATACAAAATACCCGTCGGGCCTGAAAAATTGGT
TCCATGAGGTGATGCCCGAGGGGTTCACGTATGATCGCCACATCCAGTACAAAGGTGATGGCTCAATCCA
CGCAAAGCACCAACACTTCATGAAGAATGGGACTTATCATAACATTGTCGAGTTTACTGGCCAGGACTTC
AAGGAAAACAGCCCCGTATTGACAGGTGACATGAATGTGAGCTTGCCGAACGACGTGCAGCATATTCCAC
GTGACGACGGAGTTGAATGTCCCGTCACATTGTTATACCCCTTGCTTAGCGATAAATCAAAGTGTGTCGA
AGCACATCAAAACACTATCTGCAAACCTCTTCATAACCAACCTGCGCCAGATGTACCGTACCATTGGATT
CGCAAACAATATACACAGTCTAAGGATGATACGGAGGAACGCGATCATATCTGTCAGTCCGAGACGTTAG
AAGCTCATCTTTCCGGAGAGGGCAGAGGAAGTCTTCTAACATGCGGTGACGTGGAGGAGAATCCCGGCCC
TGGGGATCCACCGGTCGCCACCATGGTGAGCAAGGGCGAGGAGGATAACATGGCCATCATCAAGGAGTTC
ATGCGCTTCAAGGTGCACATGGAGGGCTCCGTGAACGGCCACGAGTTCGAGATCGAGGGCGAGGGCGAGG
GCCGCCCCTACGAGGGCACCCAGACCGCCAAGCTGAAGGTGACCAAGGGTGGCCCCCTGCCCTTCGCCTG
GGACATCCTGTCCCCTCAGTTCATGTACGGCTCCAAGGCCTACGTGAAGCACCCCGCCGACATCCCCGAC
TACTTGAAGCTGTCCTTCCCCGAGGGCTTCAAGTGGGAGCGCGTGATGAACTTCGAGGACGGCGGCGTGG
TGACCGTGACCCAGGACTCCTCCCTGCAGGACGGCGAGTTCATCTACAAGGTGAAGCTGCGCGGCACCAA
CTTCCCCTCCGACGGCCCCGTAATGCAGAAGAAGACCATGGGCTGGGAGGCCTCCTCCGAGCGGATGTAC
CCCGAGGACGGCGCCCTGAAGGGCGAGATCAAGCAGAGGCTGAAGCTGAAGGACGGCGGCCACTACGACG
CTGAGGTCAAGACCACCTACAAGGCCAAGAAGCCCGTGCAGCTGCCCGGCGCCTACAACGTCAACATCAA
GTTGGACATCACCTCCCACAACGAGGACTACACCATCGTGGAACAGTACGAACGCGCCGAGGGCCGCCAC
TCCACCGGCGGCATGGACGAGCTGTACAAGTAAAGCGGCCGCACCCAGCTTTCTTGTACAAAGTGGTGTA
GTTAATTCATGATGGCCGCTGCAGGTCGACCTCGAGGGGGGGCCCGGTACCCAATTCGCCCTATAGTGAG
TCGTATTACGCGCGGATCCAGCTTTGGACTTCTTCGCCAGAGGTTTGGTCAAGTCTCCAATCAAGGTTGT
CGGCTTGTCTACCTTGCCAGAAATTTACGAAAAGATGGAAAAGGGTCAAATCGTTGGTAGATACGTTGTT
GACACTTCTAAATAAGCGAATTTCTTATGATTTATGATTTTTATTATTAAATAAGTTATAAAAAAAATAA
GTGTATACAAATTTTAAAGTGACTCTTAGGTTTTAAAACGAAAATTCTTATTCTTGAGTAACTCTTTCCT
GTAGGTCAGGTTGCTTTCTCAGGTATAGCATGAGGTCGCTCTTATTGACCACACCTCTACCGGCATGCCA
ATTCACTGGCCGTCGTTTTACAACGTCGTGACTGGGAAAACCCTGGCGTTACCCAACTTAATCGCCTTGC
AGCACATCCCCCTTTCGCCAGCTGGCGTAATAGCGAAGAGGCCCGCACCGATCGCCCTTCCCAACAGTTG
CGCAGCCTGAATGGCGAATGGCGCCTGATGCGGTATTTTCTCCTTACGCATCTGTGCGGTATTTCACACC
GCATAATCGGATCGTACTTGTTACCCATCATTGAATTTTGAACATCCGAACCTGGGAGTTTTCCCTGAAA
CAGATAGTATATTTGAACCTGTATAATAATATATAGTCTAGCGCTTTACGGAAGACAATGTATGTATTTC
GGTTCCTGGAGAAACTATTGCATCTATTGCATAGGTAATCTTGCACGTCGCATCCCCGGTTCATTTTCTG
CGTTTCCATCTTGCACTTCAATAGCATATCTTTGTTAACGAAGCATCTGTGCTTCATTTTGTAGAACAAA
AATGCAACGCGAGAGCGCTAATTTTTCAAACAAAGAATCTGAGCTGCATTTTTACAGAACAGAAATGCAA
CGCGAAAGCGCTATTTTACCAACGAAGAATCTGTGCTTCATTTTTGTAAAACAAAAATGCAACGCGAGAG
CGCTAATTTTTCAAACAAAGAATCTGAGCTGCATTTTTACAGAACAGAAATGCAACGCGAGAGCGCTATT
TTACCAACAAAGAATCTATACTTCTTTTTTGTTCTACAAAAATGCATCCCGAGAGCGCTATTTTTCTAAC
AAAGCATCTTAGATTACTTTTTTTCTCCTTTGTGCGCTCTATAATGCAGTCTCTTGATAACTTTTTGCAC
TGTAGGTCCGTTAAGGTTAGAAGAAGGCTACTTTGGTGTCTATTTTCTCTTCCATAAAAAAAGCCTGACT
CCACTTCCCGCGTTTACTGATTACTAGCGAAGCTGCGGGTGCATTTTTTCAAGATAAAGGCATCCCCGAT
TATATTCTATACCGATGTGGATTGCGCATACTTTGTGAACAGAAAGTGATAGCGTTGATGATTCTTCATT
GGTCAGAAAATTATGAACGGTTTCTTCTATTTTGTCTCTATATACTACGTATAGGAAATGTTTACATTTT
CGTATTGTTTTCGATTCACTCTATGAATAGTTCTTACTACAATTTTTTTGTCTAAAGAGTAATACTAGAG
ATAAACATAAAAAATGTAGAGGTCGAGTTTAGATGCAAGTTCAAGGAGCGAAAGGTGGATGGGTAGGTTA
TATAGGGATATAGCACAGAGATATATAGCAAAGAGATACTTTTGAGCAATGTTTGTGGAAGCGGTATTCG
CAATATTTTAGTAGCTCGTTACAGTCCGGTGCGTTTTTGGTTTTTTGAAAGTGCGTCTTCAGAGCGCTTT
TGGTTTTCAAAAGCGCTCTGAAGTTCCTATACTTTCTAGCTAGAGAATAGGAACTTCGGAATAGGAACTT
CAAAGCGTTTCCGAAAACGAGCGCTTCCGAAAATGCAACGCGAGCTGCGCACATACAGCTCACTGTTCAC
GTCGCACCTATATCTGCGTGTTGCCTGTATATATATATACATGAGAAGAACGGCATAGTGCGTGTTTATG
CTTAAATGCGTACTTATATGCGTCTATTTATGTAGGATGAAAGGTAGTCTAGTACCTCCTGTGATATTAT
CCCATTCCATGCGGGGTATCGTATGCTTCCTTCAGCACTACCCTTTAGCTGTTCTATATGCTGCCACTCC
TCAATTGGATTAGTCTCATCCTTCAATGCTATCATTTCCTTTGATATTGGATCGATCCGATGATAAGCTG
TCAAACATGAGAATTGGGTAATAACTGATATAATTAAATTGAAGCTCTAATTTGTGAGTTTAGTATACAT
GCATTTACTTATAATACAGTTTTTTAGTTTTGCTGGCCGCATCTTCTCAAATATGCTTCCCAGCCTGCTT
TTCTGTAACGTTCACCCTCTACCTTAGCATCCCTTCCCTTTGCAAATAGTCCTCTTCCAACAATAATAAT
GTCAGATCCTGTAGAGACCACATCATCCACGGTTCTATACTGTTGACCCAATGCGTCTCCCTTGTCATCT
AAACCCACACCGGGTGTCATAATCAACCAATCGTAACCTTCATCTCTTCCACCCATGTCTCTTTGAGCAA
TAAAGCCGATAACAAAATCTTTGTCGCTCTTCGCAATGTCAACAGTACCCTTAGTATATTCTCCAGTAGA
TAGGGAGCCCTTGCATGACAATTCTGCTAACATCAAAAGGCCTCTAGGTTCCTTTGTTACTTCTTCTGCC
GCCTGCTTCAAACCGCTAACAATACCTGGGCCCACCACACCGTGTGCATTCGTAATGTCTGCCCATTCTG
CTATTCTGTATACACCCGCAGAGTACTGCAATTTGACTGTATTACCAATGTCAGCAAATTTTCTGTCTTC
GAAGAGTAAAAAATTGTACTTGGCGGATAATGCCTTTAGCGGCTTAACTGTGCCCTCCATGGAAAAATCA
GTCAAGATATCCACATGTGTTTTTAGTAAACAAATTTTGGGACCTAATGCTTCAACTAACTCCAGTAATT
CCTTGGTGGTACGAACATCCAATGAAGCACACAAGTTTGTTTGCTTTTCGTGCATGATATTAAATAGCTT
GGCAGCAACAGGACTAGGATGAGTAGCAGCACGTTCCTTATATGTAGCTTTCGACATGATTTATCTTCGT
TTCCTGCATGTTTTTGTTCTGTGCAGTTGGGTTAAGAATACTGGGCAATTTCATGTTTCTTCAACACTAC
ATATGCGTATATATACCAATCTAAGTCTGTGCTCCTTCCTTCGTTCTTCCTTCTGTTCGGAGATTACCGA
ATCAAAAAAATTTCAAGGAAACCGAAATCAAAAAAAAGAATAAAAAAAAAATGATGAATTGAAAAGCTAA
TTCTTGAAGACGAAAGGGCCTCGTGATACGCCTATTTTTATAGGTTAATGTCATGATAATAATGGTTTCT
TAGACGTCAGGTGGCACTTTTCGGGGAAATGTGCGCGGAACCCCTATTTGTTTATTTTTCTAAATACATT
CAAATATGTATCCGCTCATGAGACAATAACCCTGATAAATGCTTCAATAATATTGAAAAAGGAAGAGTAT
GAGTATTCAACATTTCCGTGTCGCCCTTATTCCCTTTTTTGCGGCATTTTGCCTTCCTGTTTTTGCTCAC
CCAGAAACGCTGGTGAAAGTAAAAGATGCTGAAGATCAGTTGGGTGCACGAGTGGGTTACATCGAACTGG
ATCTCAACAGCGGTAAGATCCTTGAGAGTTTTCGCCCCGAAGAACGTTTTCCAATGATGAGCACTTTTAA
AGTTCTGCTATGTGGCGCGGTATTATCCCGTATTGACGCCGGGCAAGAGCAACTCGGTCGCCGCATACAC
TATTCTCAGAATGACTTGGTTGAGTACTCACCAGTCACAGAAAAGCATCTTACGGATGGCATGACAGTAA
GAGAATTATGCAGTGCTGCCATAACCATGAGTGATAACACTGCGGCCAACTTACTTCTGACAACGATCGG
AGGACCGAAGGAGCTAACCGCTTTTTTGCACAACATGGGGGATCATGTAACTCGCCTTGATCGTTGGGAA
CCGGAGCTGAATGAAGCCATACCAAACGACGAGCGTGACACCACGATGCCTGTAGCAATGGCAACAACGT
TGCGCAAACTATTAACTGGCGAACTACTTACTCTAGCTTCCCGGCAACAATTAATAGACTGGATGGAGGC
GGATAAAGTTGCAGGACCACTTCTGCGCTCGGCCCTTCCGGCTGGCTGGTTTATTGCTGATAAATCTGGA
GCCGGTGAGCGTGGGTCTCGCGGTATCATTGCAGCACTGGGGCCAGATGGTAAGCCCTCCCGTATCGTAG
TTATCTACACGACGGGGAGTCAGGCAACTATGGATGAACGAAATAGACAGATCGCTGAGATAGGTGCCTC
ACTGATTAAGCATTGGTAACTGTCAGACCAAGTTTACTCATATATACTTTAGATTGATTTAAAACTTCAT
TTTTAATTTAAAAGGATCTAGGTGAAGATCCTTTTTGATAATCTCATGACCAAAATCCCTTAACGTGAGT
TTTCGTTCCACTGAGCGTCAGACCCCGTAGAAAAGATCAAAGGATCTTCTTGAGATCCTTTTTTTCTGCG
CGTAATCTGCTGCTTGCAAACAAAAAAACCACCGCTACCAGCGGTGGTTTGTTTGCCGGATCAAGAGCTA
CCAACTCTTTTTCCGAAGGTAACTGGCTTCAGCAGAGCGCAGATACCAAATACTGTTCTTCTAGTGTAGC
CGTAGTTAGGCCACCACTTCAAGAACTCTGTAGCACCGCCTACATACCTCGCTCTGCTAATCCTGTTACC
AGTGGCTGCTGCCAGTGGCGATAAGTCGTGTCTTACCGGGTTGGACTCAAGACGATAGTTACCGGATAAG
GCGCAGCGGTCGGGCTGAACGGGGGGTTCGTGCACACAGCCCAGCTTGGAGCGAACGACCTACACCGAAC
TGAGATACCTACAGCGTGAGCTATGAGAAAGCGCCACGCTTCCCGAAGGGAGAAAGGCGGACAGGTATCC
GGTAAGCGGCAGGGTCGGAACAGGAGAGCGCACGAGGGAGCTTCCAGGGGGAAACGCCTGGTATCTTTAT
AGTCCTGTCGGGTTTCGCCACCTCTGACTTGAGCGTCGATTTTTGTGATGCTCGTCAGGGGGGCGGAGCC
TATGGAAAAACGCCAGCAACGCGGCCTTTTTACGGTTCCTGGCCTTTTGCTGGCCTTTTGCTCACATGTT
CTTTCCTGCGTTATCCCCTGATTCTGTGGATAACCGTATTACCGCCTTTGAGTGAGCTGATACCGCTCGC
CGCAGCCGAACGACCGAGCGCAGCGAGTCAGTGAGCGAGGAAGCGGAAGAGCGCCCAATACGCAAACCGC
CTCTCCCCGCGCGTTGGCCGATTCATTAATGCAGCTGGCACGACAGGTTTCCCGACTGGAAAGCGGGCAG
TGAGCGCAACGCAATTAATGTGAGTTAGCTCACTCATTAGGCACCCCAGGCTTTACACTTTATGCTTCCG
GCTCGTATGTTGTGTGGAATTGTGAGCGGATAACAATTTCACACAGGAAACAGCTATGACCATGATTACG
CCAAGCTTACCGCATCAGGAAATTGTAAGCGTTAATATTTTGTTAAAATTCGCGTTAAATTTTTGTTAAA
TCAGCTCATTTTTTAACCAATAGGCCGAAATCGGCAAAATCCCTTATAAATCAAAAGAATAGACCGAGAT
AGGGT
[37 nt withheld, positions 8056-8092]
AAAGAACGTGGACTCCAACGTCAAAGG
[49 nt withheld, positions 8120-8168]
T
[91 nt withheld, positions 8170-8260]
G
[124 nt withheld, positions 8262-8385]
CCATTCGC
